>Addgene plasmid #239476 | Sc FLAG-RFC1-pRS405/GAL-L | addgene full sequence | sequence record 475691 | Addgene NGS Result
TTGTTCCCTTTAGTGAGGGTTAATTGCGCGCTTGGCGTAATCATGGTCATAGCTGTTTCCTGTGTGAAAT
TGTTATCCGCTCACAATTCCACACAACATACGAGCCGGAAGCATAAAGTGTAAAGCCTGGGGTGCCTAAT
GAGTGAGCTAACTCACATTAATTGCGTTGCGCTCACTGCCCGCTTTCCAGTCGGGAAACCTGTCGTGCCA
GCTGCATTAATGAATCGGCCAACGCGCGGGGAGAGGCGGTTTGCGTATTGGGCGCTCTTCCGCTTCCTCG
CTCACTGACTCGCTGCGCTCGGTCGTTCGGCTGCGGCGAGCGGTATCAGCTCACTCAAAGGCGGTAATAC
GGTTATCCACAGAATCAGGGGATAACGCAGGAAAGAACATGTGAGCAAAAGGCCAGCAAAAGGCCAGGAA
CCGTAAAAAGGCCGCGTTGCTGGCGTTTTTCCATAGGCTCCGCCCCCCTGACGAGCATCACAAAAATCGA
CGCTCAAGTCAGAGGTGGCGAAACCCGACAGGACTATAAAGATACCAGGCGTTTCCCCCTGGAAGCTCCC
TCGTGCGCTCTCCTGTTCCGACCCTGCCGCTTACCGGATACCTGTCCGCCTTTCTCCCTTCGGGAAGCGT
GGCGCTTTCTCATAGCTCACGCTGTAGGTATCTCAGTTCGGTGTAGGTCGTTCGCTCCAAGCTGGGCTGT
GTGCACGAACCCCCCGTTCAGCCCGACCGCTGCGCCTTATCCGGTAACTATCGTCTTGAGTCCAACCCGG
TAAGACACGACTTATCGCCACTGGCAGCAGCCACTGGTAACAGGATTAGCAGAGCGAGGTATGTAGGCGG
TGCTACAGAGTTCTTGAAGTGGTGGCCTAACTACGGCTACACTAGAAGAACAGTATTTGGTATCTGCGCT
CTGCTGAAGCCAGTTACCTTCGGAAAAAGAGTTGGTAGCTCTTGATCCGGCAAACAAACCACCGCTGGTA
GCGGTGGTTTTTTTGTTTGCAAGCAGCAGATTACGCGCAGAAAAAAAGGATCTCAAGAAGATCCTTTGAT
CTTTTCTACGGGGTCTGACGCTCAGTGGAACGAAAACTCACGTTAAGGGATTTTGGTCATGAGATTATCA
AAAAGGATCTTCACCTAGATCCTTTTAAATTAAAAATGAAGTTTTAAATCAATCTAAAGTATATATGAGT
AAACTTGGTCTGACAGTTACCAATGCTTAATCAGTGAGGCACCTATCTCAGCGATCTGTCTATTTCGTTC
ATCCATAGTTGCCTGACTCCCCGTCGTGTAGATAACTACGATACGGGAGGGCTTACCATCTGGCCCCAGT
GCTGCAATGATACCGCGAGACCCACGCTCACCGGCTCCAGATTTATCAGCAATAAACCAGCCAGCCGGAA
GGGCCGAGCGCAGAAGTGGTCCTGCAACTTTATCCGCCTCCATCCAGTCTATTAATTGTTGCCGGGAAGC
TAGAGTAAGTAGTTCGCCAGTTAATAGTTTGCGCAACGTTGTTGCCATTGCTACAGGCATCGTGGTGTCA
CGCTCGTCGTTTGGTATGGCTTCATTCAGCTCCGGTTCCCAACGATCAAGGCGAGTTACATGATCCCCCA
TGTTGTGCAAAAAAGCGGTTAGCTCCTTCGGTCCTCCGATCGTTGTCAGAAGTAAGTTGGCCGCAGTGTT
ATCACTCATGGTTATGGCAGCACTGCATAATTCTCTTACTGTCATGCCATCCGTAAGATGCTTTTCTGTG
ACTGGTGAGTACTCAACCAAGTCATTCTGAGAATAGTGTATGCGGCGACCGAGTTGCTCTTGCCCGGCGT
CAATACGGGATAATACCGCGCCACATAGCAGAACTTTAAAAGTGCTCATCATTGGAAAACGTTCTTCGGG
GCGAAAACTCTCAAGGATCTTACCGCTGTTGAGATCCAGTTCGATGTAACCCACTCGTGCACCCAACTGA
TCTTCAGCATCTTTTACTTTCACCAGCGTTTCTGGGTGAGCAAAAACAGGAAGGCAAAATGCCGCAAAAA
AGGGAATAAGGGCGACACGGAAATGTTGAATACTCATACTCTTCCTTTTTCAATATTATTGAAGCATTTA
TCAGGGTTATTGTCTCATGAGCGGATACATATTTGAATGTATTTAGAAAAATAAACAAATAGGGGTTCCG
CGCACATTTCCCCGAAAAGTGCCACCTGACGTCTAAGAAACCATTATTATCATGACATTAACCTATAAAA
ATAGGCGTATCACGAGGCCCTTTCGTCTCGCGCGTTTCGGTGATGACGGTGAAAACCTCTGACACATGCA
GCTCCCGGAGACGGTCACAGCTTGTCTGTAAGCGGATGCCGGGAGCAGACAAGCCCGTCAGGGCGCGTCA
GCGGGTGTTGGCGGGTGTCGGGGCTGGCTTAACTATGCGGCATCAGAGCAGATTGTACTGAGAGTGCACC
ATATCGACTACGTCGTTAAGGCCGTTTCTGACAGAGTAAAATTCTTGAGGGAACTTTCACCATTATGGGA
AATGGTTCAAGAAGGTATTGACTTAAACTCCATCAAATGGTCAGGTCATTGAGTGTTTTTTATTTGTTGT
ATTTTTTTTTTTTTAGAGAAAATCCTCCAATATATAAATTAGGAATCATAGTTTCATGATTTTCTGTTAC
ACCTAACTTTTTGTGTGGTGCCCTCCTCCTTGTCAATATTAATGTTAAAGTGCAATTCTTTTTCCTTATC
ACGTTGAGCCATTAGTATCAATTTGCTTACCTGTATTCCTTTACATCCTCCTTTTTCTCCTTCTTGATAA
ATGTATGTAGATTGCGTATATAGTTTCGTCTACCCTATGAACATATTCCATTTTGTAATTTCGTGTCGTT
TCTATTATGAATTTCATTTATAAAGTTTATGTACAAATATCATAAAAAAAGAGAATCTTTTTAAGCAAGG
ATTTTCTTAACTTCTTCGGCGACAGCATCACCGACTTCGGTGGTACTGTTGGAACCACCTAAATCACCAG
TTCTGATACCTGCATCCAAAACCTTTTTAACTGCATCTTCAATGGCCTTACCTTCTTCAGGCAAGTTCAA
TGACAATTTCAACATCATTGCAGCAGACAAGATAGTGGCGATAGGGTTGACCTTATTCTTTGGCAAATCT
GGAGCAGAACCGTGGCATGGTTCGTACAAACCAAATGCGGTGTTCTTGTCTGGCAAAGAGGCCAAGGACG
CAGATGGCAACAAACCCAAGGAACCTGGGATAACGGAGGCTTCATCGGAGATGATATCACCAAACATGTT
GCTGGTGATTATAATACCATTTAGGTGGGTTGGGTTCTTAACTAGGATCATGGCGGCAGAATCAATCAAT
TGATGTTGAACCTTCAATGTAGGGAATTCGTTCTTGATGGTTTCCTCCACAGTTTTTCTCCATAATCTTG
AAGAGGCCAAAACATTAGCTTTATCCAAGGACCAAATAGGCAATGGTGGCTCATGTTGTAGGGCCATGAA
AGCGGCCATTCTTGTGATTCTTTGCACTTCTGGAACGGTGTATTGTTCACTATCCCAAGCGACACCATCA
CCATCGTCTTCCTTTCTCTTACCAAAGTAAATACCTCCCACTAATTCTCTGACAACAACGAAGTCAGTAC
CTTTAGCAAATTGTGGCTTGATTGGAGATAAGTCTAAAAGAGAGTCGGATGCAAAGTTACATGGTCTTAA
GTTGGCGTACAATTGAAGTTCTTTACGGATTTTTAGTAAACCTTGTTCAGGTCTAACACTACCGGTACCC
CATTTAGGACCACCCACAGCACCTAACAAAACGGCATCAGCCTTCTTGGAGGCTTCCAGCGCCTCATCTG
GAAGTGGAACACCTGTAGCATCGATAGCAGCACCACCAATTAAATGATTTTCGAAATCGAACTTGACATT
GGAACGAACATCAGAAATAGCTTTAAGAACCTTAATGGCTTCGGCTGTGATTTCTTGACCAACGTGGTCA
CCTGGCAAAACGACGATCTTCTTAGGGGCAGACATTAGAATGGTATATCCTTGAAATATATATATATATA
TTGCTGAAATGTAAAAGGTAAGAAAAGTTAGAAAGTAAGACGATTGCTAACCACCTATTGGAAAAAACAA
TAGGTCCTTAAATAATATTGTCAACTTCAAGTATTGTGATGCAAGCATTTAGTCATGAACGCTTCTCTAT
TCTATATGAAAAGCCGGTTCCGGCGCTCTCACCTTTCCTTTTTCTCCCAATTTTTCAGTTGAAAAAGGTA
TATGCGTCAGGCGACCTCTGAAATTAACAAAAAATTTCCAGTCATCGAATTTGATTCTGTGCGATAGCGC
CCCTGTGTGTTCTCGTTATGTTGAGGAAAAAAATAATGGTTGCTAAGAGATTCGAACTCTTGCATCTTAC
GATACCTGAGTATTCCCACAGTTAACTGCGGTCAAGATATTTCTTGAATCAGGCGCCTTAGACCGCTCGG
CCAAACAACCAATTACTTGTTGAGAAATAGAGTATAATTATCCTATAAATATAACGTTTTTGAACACACA
TGAACAAGGAAGTACAGGACAATTGATTTTGAAGAGAATGTGGATTTTGATGTAATTGTTGGGATTCCAT
TTTTAATAAGGCAATAATATTAGGTATGTAGATATACTAGAAGTTCTCCTCGACCGGTCGATATGCGGTG
TGAAATACCGCACAGATGCGTAAGGAGAAAATACCGCATCAGGAAATTGTAAGCGTTAATATTTTGTTAA
AATTCGCGTTAAATTTTTGTTAAATCAGCTCATTTTTTAACCAATAGGCCGAAATCGGCAAAATCCCTTA
TAAATCAAAAGAATAGACCGAGATAGGGT
[37 nt withheld, positions 4860-4896]
AAAGAACGTGGACTCCAACGTCAAAGG
[49 nt withheld, positions 4924-4972]
T
[91 nt withheld, positions 4974-5064]
G
[124 nt withheld, positions 5066-5189]
CCATTCGCCATTCAGGCTGCGCAACTGTTGGGAAGGGCGATCGGTGCGGGCCTCTTCGCTATTACGCCAG
CTGGCGAAAGGGGGATGTGCTGCAAGGCGATTAAGTTGGGTAACGCCAGGGTTTTCCCAGTCACGACGTT
GTAAAACGACGGCCAGTGAGCGCGCGTAATACGACTCACTATAGGGCGAATTGGGTACCGGGCCCCCCCT
CGAGGTCGACGGTATCGATAAGCTTGATATCGAATTCCTTGAATTTTCAAAAATTCTTACTTTTTTTTTG
GATGGACGCAAAGAAGTTTAATAATCATATTACATGGCATTACCACCATATACATATCCATATACATATC
CATATCTAATCTTACTTATATGTTGTGGAAATGTAAAGAGCCCCATTATCTTAGCCTAAAAAAACCTTCT
CTTTGGAACTTTCAGTAATACGCTTAACTGCTCATTGCTATATTGAAGTACGGATTAGAAGCCGCCGAGC
GGGTGACAGCCCTCCGAAGGAAGACTCTCCTCCGTGCGTCCTCGTCTTCACCGGTCGCGTTCCTGAAACG
CAGATGTGCCTCGCGCCGCACTGCTCCGAACAATAAAGATTCTACAATACTAGCTTTTATGGTTATGAAG
AGGAAAAATTGGCAGTAACCTGGCCCCACAAACCTTCAAATGAACGAATCAAATTAACAACCATAGGATG
ATAATGCGATTAGTTTTTTAGCCTTATTTCTGGGGTAATTAATCAGCGAAGCGATGATTTTTGATCTATT
AACAGATATATAAATGCAAAAACTGCATAACCACTTTAACTAATACTTTCAACATTTTCGGTTTGTATTA
CTTCTTATTCAAATGTAATAAAAGTATCAACAAAAAATTGTTAATATACCTCTATACTTTAACGTCAAGG
AGAAAAAACCCCGGATCCACTAGTATGGACTACAAAGACCATGACGGTGATTATAAAGATCATGACATCG
ACTACAAGGATGACGATGACAAGTCCATGGTCAATATTTCTGATTTCTTTGGTAAAAATAAGAAATCCGT
AAGATCGTCAACATCCAGACCTACGAGACAGGTGGGTTCGTCTAAACCAGAAGTTATCGACTTAGATACT
GAATCTGACCAAGAATCAACCAATAAAACACCAAAGAAGATGCCTGTAAGTAATGTAATTGATGTATCAG
AGACACCTGAAGGAGAAAAAAAGCTACCTCTTCCCGCTAAGAGGAAGGCCTCTTCACCAACTGTAAAGCC
AGCAAGTTCAAAAAAAACCAAACCCTCCTCTAAAAGTTCAGACTCGGCTTCGAATATTACGGCTCAAGAT
GTACTAGATAAGATTCCATCCTTGGATCTGTCAAATGTTCATGTGAAAGAGAATGCTAAATTTGATTTCA
AAAGCGCAAATTCAAATGCGGATCCAGATGAAATTGTTTCTGAAATAGGTAGTTTTCCAGAAGGAAAGCC
AAATTGTTTATTAGGTCTAACAATTGTCTTCACAGGTGTTCTGCCAACCTTGGAGCGTGGTGCATCGGAA
GCTTTAGCGAAAAGATACGGAGCAAGGGTTACTAAATCAATTTCAAGCAAAACTTCTGTAGTAGTCTTAG
GTGATGAAGCAGGGCCAAAGAAACTAGAAAAAATCAAGCAATTGAAAATCAAAGCCATAGACGAAGAAGG
CTTTAAGCAATTAATTGCTGGGATGCCTGCTGAAGGTGGTGACGGGGAAGCTGCCGAAAAAGCACGTCGA
AAATTAGAAGAACAGCATAATATTGCTACCAAAGAAGCAGAATTGCTTGTTAAGAAAGAAGAGGAAAGGT
CGAAGAAGCTTGCAGCCACTAGAGTTTCTGGTGGCCATCTGGAGAGAGACAATGTGGTTAGGGAAGAAGA
TAAATTGTGGACAGTAAAGTACGCACCAACGAATCTACAACAGGTCTGTGGTAACAAAGGAAGTGTAATG
AAATTAAAAAACTGGTTGGCTAATTGGGAAAATTCAAAGAAAAATAGTTTTAAACATGCTGGTAAAGATG
GCTCTGGTGTTTTCAGGGCTGCAATGTTATACGGTCCTCCTGGTATTGGGAAGACAACTGCTGCTCATTT
AGTTGCACAAGAGCTTGGGTATGACATTCTTGAACAAAACGCTTCTGATGTTCGCTCTAAAACTTTACTT
AATGCCGGTGTTAAAAACGCTCTTGATAACATGTCTGTAGTGGGATATTTCAAACACAACGAAGAAGCTC
AAAATTTGAACGGGAAACATTTTGTCATTATCATGGATGAAGTTGATGGTATGAGCGGAGGCGATAGGGG
GGGAGTTGGCCAGCTGGCACAGTTTTGTCGTAAGACGTCAACTCCATTGATTCTAATTTGTAATGAACGT
AATTTACCAAAAATGAGACCATTCGATAGAGTATGTCTTGATATCCAATTTAGAAGACCTGATGCTAACA
GTATCAAATCAAGATTAATGACAATTGCGATCAGAGAAAAGTTCAAACTTGATCCAAATGTCATTGATAG
GTTGATACAGACTACAAGAGGTGATATCCGCCAGGTTATTAATCTACTTTCAACGATATCTACGACTACT
AAAACCATAAACCATGAAAATATCAACGAGATCTCAAAGGCATGGGAAAAGAATATTGCCCTAAAACCCT
TTGACATTGCCCATAAAATGTTGGATGGACAAATATACTCAGACATAGGTTCAAGGAACTTTACACTGAA
TGATAAGATCGCATTATATTTTGATGACTTTGATTTCACACCCCTAATGATTCAGGAAAACTATTTATCT
ACAAGACCAAGCGTTTTGAAACCCGGCCAGTCACATTTGGAAGCAGTTGCTGAGGCGGCTAACTGTATTT
CATTAGGTGATATTGTCGAAAAGAAGATTCGTAGTAGTGAGCAATTATGGAGTCTTTTGCCTTTGCATGC
TGTTCTTTCATCTGTTTATCCAGCATCAAAAGTTGCCGGCCATATGGCGGGAAGAATCAATTTCACAGCT
TGGTTGGGCCAAAATTCTAAATCTGCCAAATATTATAGGTTACTGCAAGAGATACATTATCATACAAGAC
TAGGTACATCTACTGATAAAATTGGACTAAGGCTGGATTACCTACCAACTTTTAGAAAAAGATTATTGGA
CCCATTTTTGAAGCAAGGTGCTGATGCAATTTCATCTGTCATAGAGGTAATGGACGATTACTATTTGACC
AAAGAAGACTGGGATTCTATTATGGAGTTTTTCGTAGGTCCTGATGTGACCACAGCCATTATCAAAAAGA
TACCAGCTACGGTTAAAAGTGGATTCACGCGGAAATACAACAGTATGACACATCCAGTCGCAATTTACAG
AACAGGTAGTACTATTGGTGGTGGTGGTGTTGGCACCAGTACTAGCACCCCCGATTTCGAAGATGTCGTT
GACGCAGATGACAATCCAGTTCCCGCAGATGATGAAGAAACACAAGATAGTAGCACAGACTTGAAGAAGG
ATAAACTTATCAAGCAGAAAGCCAAACCTACGAAGAGGAAGACTGCCACCAGTAAACCTGGTGGTAGCAA
AAAAAGGAAAACGAAAGCATGATTTATTCATACACTAAGATTATAATTACACTTTTCTTCTCATTGATTT
TGTGAGCCGTTCTATCACAGATACGAAAACTGTGTGGTGATCCGGCTGCTAACAAAGCCCGAAAGGAAGC
TGAGTTGGCTGCTGCCACCGCTGAGCAATAACTAGCATAACCCCTTGGGGCCTCTAAACGGGTCTTGAGG
GGTTTTTTGCTGAAAGGAGGAACTATATCCGGATATCCCGCAAGAGGCCCGGCAGTACCGGCATAACCAA
GCCTATGCCTACAGCATCCAGGGTGACGGTGCCGAGGATGACGATGAGCGCATTGTTAGATTTCATACAC
GGTGCCTGACTGCGTTAGCAATTTAACTGTGATAAACTACCGCATTAAAGCTTATCGATGATAAGCTGTC
AAACATGAGAATTCGAGCTCCAGCTT
Features (pLannotate 1.2.2; 26 found; start..end, strand, type, name):
      7..25      -  promoter       T3 promoter: promoter for bacteriophage T3 RNA polymerase
     70..86      -  protein_bind   lac operator: The lac repressor binds to the lac operator to inhibit transcription in E. coli. This inhibition can be relieved by adding lactose or isopropyl-β-D-thiogalactopyranoside (IPTG). lac repressor encoded by lacI
     94..124     -  promoter       lac promoter: promoter for the E. coli lac operon
    139..160     -  protein_bind   CAP binding site: CAP binding activates transcription in the presence of cAMP. E. coli catabolite activator protein
    173..265     -  CDS            lacI (fragment): lac repressor; lacI; The lac repressor binds to the lac operator to inhibit transcription in E. coli. This inhibition can be relieved by adding lactose or isopropyl-β-D-thiogalactopyranoside (IPTG).
    448..1036    -  rep_origin     ori: high-copy-number ColE1/pMB1/pBR322/pUC origin of replication
   1207..2067    -  CDS            AmpR: β-lactamase; bla; confers resistance to ampicillin, carbenicillin, and related antibiotics
   2068..2172    -  promoter       AmpR promoter: bla
   2267..2302    +  CDS            rop (fragment): Rop protein, which maintains plasmids at low copy number; rop
   2404..2454    +  misc_feature   bom (fragment): basis of mobility region from pBR322
   2453..2569    +  CDS            NFS1 (fragment): NFS1_YEAST - Also known as SPL1 From Saccharomyces cerevisiae (strain ATCC 204508 / S288c) (Baker's yeast).
   2931..4025    -  CDS            LEU2: 3-isopropylmalate dehydrogenase, required for leucine biosynthesis; S. cerevisiae LEU2; yeast auxotrophic marker
   4026..4433    -  promoter       LEU2 promoter: S. cerevisiae LEU2
   4573..4650    -  CDS            YO192_YEAST (fragment): Experimental evidence at protein level: Swiss-Prot protein existence level 1. From Saccharomyces cerevisiae (strain ATCC 204508 / S288c) (Baker's yeast).
   4681..4733    +  misc_feature   bom (fragment): basis of mobility region from pBR322
   4761..5189    -  rep_origin     f1 ori (sequence partly withheld): f1 bacteriophage origin of replication; arrow indicates direction of (+) strand synthesis
   5193..5348    -  CDS            lacZα (fragment): LacZα fragment of β-galactosidase; lacZ fragment
   5356..5374    +  promoter       T7 promoter: promoter for bacteriophage T7 RNA polymerase
   5383..5438    -  misc_feature   MCS (fragment): pBluescript multiple cloning site
   5444..6108    +  promoter       GAL1,10 promoter: GAL1 and GAL10 genes of S. cerevisiae; divergent inducible promoter, regulated by Gal4
   6127..6192    +  CDS            3xFLAG: three tandem FLAG® epitope tags, followed by an enterokinase cleavage site
   6196..8778    +  CDS            RFC1: RFC1_YEAST - Also known as CDC44. Experimental evidence at protein level: Swiss-Prot protein existence level 1. Component of the ATP-dependent clamp loader RFC complex for the POL30/PCNA homotrimer DNA clamp. During a clamp loading circle, the RFC:clamp complex binds to DNA and the recognition of the double- stranded/single-stranded junction stimulates ATP hydrolysis by RFC. The complex presumably provides bipartite ATP sites in which one subunit supplies a catalytic site for hydrolysis of ATP bound to the neighboring subunit. Dissociation of RFC from the clamp leaves the clamp encircling DNA.
   8874..8923    +  CDS            SET1 (fragment): solubility-enhancement tag derived from T7 phage gene 10B
   8931..8978    +  terminator     T7 terminator: transcription terminator for bacteriophage T7 RNA polymerase
   9001..9105    -  CDS            TcR (fragment): tetracycline efflux protein; tet; confers resistance to tetracycline
   9153..9181    -  promoter       tet promoter: E. coli promoter for tetracycline efflux protein gene
