[The description below was written by a language model from this plasmid's Addgene catalogue record and pLannotate feature annotations shown in this document.]
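Description:
Sc FLAG-RFC1-pRS405/GAL-L is a yeast integrating expression plasmid built on the pRS405/GAL backbone and designed to overexpress the large subunit of Saccharomyces cerevisiae replication factor C from a chromosomal location. The annotated feature table, which covers the full 9.2 kb sequence, shows no yeast replication origin or centromere, consistent with the stated integrative use. Retention in yeast therefore depends on recombination into the genome, with selection through the LEU2 auxotrophic marker carried with its own promoter. In E. coli the plasmid replicates from a high-copy ColE1/pUC-type origin and is selected with ampicillin via the β-lactamase gene. An f1 origin and pBluescript-derived remnants (lacZα fragment, T3 and T7 promoters, partial multiple cloning site) reflect the pRS vector lineage.

The expression cassette places the divergent GAL1,10 promoter, which is regulated by Gal4 and induced by galactose, upstream of a 3xFLAG epitope tag with an enterokinase cleavage site. This is followed directly by the RFC1 (CDC44, YOR217W) coding sequence, giving an N-terminally tagged protein. Downstream of the insert lie a T7 terminator and short fragments resembling a T7 gene 10 tag, the tetracycline resistance gene and its promoter. These are probably carried over from a bacterial expression vector during subcloning, and no dedicated yeast terminator is annotated. Rfc1 is a component of the ATP-dependent RFC clamp loader that places the PCNA sliding clamp onto primed DNA. The record supports use of this construct for galactose-induced overproduction of FLAG-tagged Rfc1 in yeast, with the tag available for detection or affinity capture. The cloning sites used are not recorded.
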