Addgene plasmid #239476: Sc FLAG-RFC1-pRS405/GAL-L
Purpose: Overexpress Sc FLAG-RFC1 in yeast (integrated)
Depositing lab: Michael O'Donnell. Depositing organization: Rockefeller University.
Backbone
  Vector backbone: pRS405/GAL
  Vector type: Yeast Expression
  Selectable markers: LEU2
Growth in bacteria
  Bacterial resistance: Ampicillin, 100 μg/mL
  Growth temperature: 37°C
  Growth strain: DH5alpha
  Copy number: High Copy
Gene/Insert
  Gene/Insert name: Sc FLAG-RFC1
  Species: S. cerevisiae (budding yeast)
  Entrez Gene: RFC1 (a.k.a. YOR217W, CDC44)
  Tag / fusion protein: 3X FLAG (N terminal on insert)
  Cloning method: Restriction Enzyme; 5′ cloning site Unknown (unknown if destroyed)
Terms and licenses: Academic/Nonprofit Terms; Industry Terms: Not Available to Industry
How to cite: Sc FLAG-RFC1-pRS405/GAL-L was a gift from Michael O'Donnell (Addgene plasmid # 239476 ; http://n2t.net/addgene:239476 ; RRID:Addgene_239476)
